Addgene plasmid #169026: pMCB320-sgZmat3.55.9
Purpose: Expresses an sgRNA targeting Zmat3
Depositing lab: Laura Attardi. Depositing organization: Stanford University. Publication: Zmat3 Is a Key Splicing Regulator in the p53 Tumor Suppression Program. Bieging-Rolett KT, Kaiser AM, Morgens DW, Boutelle AM, Seoane JA, Van Nostrand EL, Zhu C, Houlihan SL, Mello SS, Yee BA, McClendon J, Pierce SE, Winters IP, Wang M, Connolly AJ, Lowe SW, Curtis C, Yeo GW, Winslow MM, Bassik MC, Attardi LD. Mol Cell. 2020 Nov 5;80(3):452-469.e9. doi: 10.1016/j.molcel.2020.10.022. PubMed 33157015.
Backbone
  Vector backbone: pMCB320
  Backbone size w/o insert (bp): 8907
  Vector type: Mammalian Expression, Mouse Targeting, Lentiviral, CRISPR
  Selectable markers: Puromycin
Growth in bacteria
  Bacterial resistance: Ampicillin, 100 μg/mL
  Growth temperature: 37°C
  Growth strain: NEB Stable
  Copy number: High Copy
Gene/Insert
  Gene/Insert name: sgRNA targeting Zmat3, mCherry, Puromycin resistance (alt name: Zmat3, Wig1, PAG608)
  gRNA/shRNA sequence: CTCCCCTGCCGTGGCAC
  Species: M. musculus (mouse)
  Promoter: mU6
  Cloning method: Restriction Enzyme; 5′ cloning site BstxI (unknown if destroyed); 3′ cloning site Blp1 (unknown if destroyed)
  Sequencing primers: 5′ GAG GCT TAA TGT GCG ATA AAA G
Resource information
  A portion of this plasmid was derived from a plasmid made by: Michael Bassik's lab, Stanford University
Terms and licenses: Academic/Nonprofit Terms; Industry Terms: Not Available to Industry
How to cite: pMCB320-sgZmat3.55.9 was a gift from Laura Attardi (Addgene plasmid # 169026 ; http://n2t.net/addgene:169026 ; RRID:Addgene_169026)
