[The description below was written by a language model from this plasmid's Addgene catalogue record and pLannotate feature annotations shown in this document.]
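Description:
pMCB320-sgZmat3.55.9 is an HIV-1-based lentiviral CRISPR guide vector built on the pMCB320 backbone. It expresses a single guide RNA against mouse Zmat3 (also known as Wig1 or PAG608). In bacteria it is maintained through a high-copy ColE1/pUC-type origin and selected with ampicillin via the β-lactamase gene. The viral genome is transcribed from a CMV enhancer/promoter fused to a truncated 5' LTR. It carries the usual packaging and transfer elements: the Ψ packaging signal with a gag fragment, the Rev response element for Rev-dependent nuclear export, the cPPT/CTS, a WPRE to boost transcript expression, and a truncated LTR at the 3' end preceded by a nef fragment.

The payload has two expression units. According to the catalogue entry, the sgRNA is driven by a mouse U6 promoter, with the guide cloned between BstXI and BlpI sites. The automated annotation does not call the mU6 promoter itself, but it does detect a fragment of the Streptococcus pyogenes tracrRNA scaffold at the expected position. Downstream, an EF-1α promoter drives puromycin N-acetyltransferase followed by mCherry, so transduced mammalian cells can be selected with puromycin and tracked by red fluorescence. The short gap between the two coding sequences is not annotated, so the record does not state how they are linked. Two loxP sites flank the region running from the sgRNA scaffold through mCherry, which suggests it could be removed by Cre, although the record does not describe such a use.

No Cas9 is annotated, so the nuclease must be supplied separately. The construct is intended for knocking out Zmat3 in mouse cells, and its associated publication studies Zmat3 as a splicing regulator in p53-mediated tumour suppression.
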