Features (pLannotate 1.2.2; 23 found; start..end, strand, type, name):
    153..532     +  enhancer       CMV enhancer: human cytomegalovirus immediate early enhancer
    533..732     +  promoter       CMV promoter: human cytomegalovirus (CMV) immediate early promoter
    750..930     +  LTR            5' LTR (truncated): truncated 5' long terminal repeat (LTR) from HIV-1
    977..1102    +  misc_feature   HIV-1 Ψ: packaging signal of human immunodeficiency virus type 1
   1086..1424    +  CDS            HIV-1 gag (fragment): gag protein from human immunodeficiency virus 1; gag
   1599..1832    +  misc_feature   RRE: The Rev response element (RRE) of HIV-1 allows for Rev-dependent mRNA export from the nucleus to the cytoplasm.
   2209..2309    +  CDS            Rev (fragment): human immunodeficiency virus 1 (HIV-1) Rev protein; rev; enhances nuclear export of unspliced and incompletely spliced viral mRNAs
   2359..2476    +  misc_feature   cPPT/CTS: central polypurine tract and central termination sequence of HIV-1
   2729..2762    +  protein_bind   loxP: Cre-mediated recombination occurs in the 8-bp core sequence (GCATACAT). Cre recombinase
   2885..2952    +  misc_RNA       tracrRNA (fragment): trans-activating CRISPR RNA for the Streptococcus pyogenes CRISPR/Cas9 system
   3017..4188    +  promoter       EF-1α promoter: strong constitutive promoter for human elongation factor EF-1α
   4200..4796    +  CDS            PuroR: puromycin N-acetyltransferase; pac from Streptomyces alboniger; confers resistance to puromycin
   4872..5579    +  CDS            mCherry: mCherry is a basic (constitutively fluorescent) red fluorescent protein published in 2004, derived from Discosoma sp.. It is reported to be a very rapidly-maturing monomer with low acid sensitivity.
   5602..5635    +  protein_bind   loxP: Cre-mediated recombination occurs in the 8-bp core sequence (GCATACAT). Cre recombinase
   5668..5691    +  misc_feature   MCS (fragment): pBluescript multiple cloning site
   5691..6279    +  misc_feature   WPRE: woodchuck hepatitis virus posttranscriptional regulatory element
   6280..6299    +  misc_feature   MCS (fragment): pBluescript multiple cloning site
   6301..6801    +  CDS            nef (fragment): NEF_HV1LA - Experimental evidence at protein level: Swiss-Prot protein existence level 1. Extracellular Nef protein targets CD4(+) T-lymphocytes for apoptosis by interacting with CXCR4 surface receptors. From Human immunodeficiency virus type 1 group M subtype B (isolate Lai) (HIV-1).
   6808..6988    +  LTR            5' LTR (truncated): truncated 5' long terminal repeat (LTR) from HIV-1
   7050..7638    -  rep_origin     ori: high-copy-number ColE1/pMB1/pBR322/pUC origin of replication
   7809..8669    -  CDS            AmpR: β-lactamase; bla; confers resistance to ampicillin, carbenicillin, and related antibiotics
   8670..8774    -  promoter       AmpR promoter: bla
   8833..8885    -  misc_feature   bom (fragment): basis of mobility region from pBR322
>Addgene plasmid #169026 | pMCB320-sgZmat3.55.9 | addgene full sequence | sequence record 333129 | Addgene NGS Result
GCTCCCTGCTTGTGTGTTGGAGGTCGCTGAGTAGTGCGCGAGCAAAATTTAAGCTACAACAAGGCAAGGC
TTGACCGACAATTGCATGAAGAATCTGCTTAGGGTTAGGCGTTTTGCGCTGCTTCGCGATGTACGGGCCA
GATATACGCGTTGACATTGATTATTGACTAGTTATTAATAGTAATCAATTACGGGGTCATTAGTTCATAG
CCCATATATGGAGTTCCGCGTTACATAACTTACGGTAAATGGCCCGCCTGGCTGACCGCCCAACGACCCC
CGCCCATTGACGTCAATAATGACGTATGTTCCCATAGTAACGCCAATAGGGACTTTCCATTGACGTCAAT
GGGTGGAGTATTTACGGTAAACTGCCCACTTGGCAGTACATCAAGTGTATCATATGCCAAGTACGCCCCC
TATTGACGTCAATGACGGTAAATGGCCCGCCTGGCATTATGCCCAGTACATGACCTTATGGGACTTTCCT
ACTTGGCAGTACATCTACGTATTAGTCATCGCTATTACCATGGTGATGCGGTTTTGGCAGTACATCAATG
GGCGTGGATAGCGGTTTGACTCACGGGGATTTCCAAGTCTCCACCCCATTGACGTCAATGGGAGTTTGTT
TTGGCACCAAAATCAACGGGACTTTCCAAAATGTCGTAACAACTCCGCCCCATTGACGCAAATGGGCGGT
AGGCGTGTACGGTGGGAGGTCTATATAAGCAGCGCGTTTTGCCTGTACTGGGTCTCTCTGGTTAGACCAG
ATCTGAGCCTGGGAGCTCTCTGGCTAACTAGGGAACCCACTGCTTAAGCCTCAATAAAGCTTGCCTTGAG
TGCTTCAAGTAGTGTGTGCCCGTCTGTTGTGTGACTCTGGTAACTAGAGATCCCTCAGACCCTTTTAGTC
AGTGTGGAAAATCTCTAGCAGTGGCGCCCGAACAGGGACTTGAAAGCGAAAGGGAAACCAGAGGAGCTCT
CTCGACGCAGGACTCGGCTTGCTGAAGCGCGCACGGCAAGAGGCGAGGGGCGGCGACTGGTGAGTACGCC
AAAAATTTTGACTAGCGGAGGCTAGAAGGAGAGAGATGGGTGCGAGAGCGTCAGTATTAAGCGGGGGAGA
ATTAGATCGCGATGGGAAAAAATTCGGTTAAGGCCAGGGGGAAAGAAAAAATATAAATTAAAACATATAG
TATGGGCAAGCAGGGAGCTAGAACGATTCGCAGTTAATCCTGGCCTGTTAGAAACATCAGAAGGCTGTAG
ACAAATACTGGGACAGCTACAACCATCCCTTCAGACAGGATCAGAAGAACTTAGATCATTATATAATACA
GTAGCAACCCTCTATTGTGTGCATCAAAGGATAGAGATAAAAGACACCAAGGAAGCTTTAGACAAGATAG
AGGAAGAGCAAAACAAAAGTAAGACCACCGCACAGCAAGCGGCCGGCCGCTGATCTTCAGACCTGGAGGA
GGAGATATGAGGGACAATTGGAGAAGTGAATTATATAAATATAAAGTAGTAAAAATTGAACCATTAGGAG
TAGCACCCACCAAGGCAAAGAGAAGAGTGGTGCAGAGAGAAAAAAGAGCAGTGGGAATAGGAGCTTTGTT
CCTTGGGTTCTTGGGAGCAGCAGGAAGCACTATGGGCGCAGCGTCAATGACGCTGACGGTACAGGCCAGA
CAATTATTGTCTGGTATAGTGCAGCAGCAGAACAATTTGCTGAGGGCTATTGAGGCGCAACAGCATCTGT
TGCAACTCACAGTCTGGGGCATCAAGCAGCTCCAGGCAAGAATCCTGGCTGTGGAAAGATACCTAAAGGA
TCAACAGCTCCTGGGGATTTGGGGTTGCTCTGGAAAACTCATTTGCACCACTGCTGTGCCTTGGAATGCT
AGTTGGAGTAATAAATCTCTGGAACAGATTTGGAATCACACGACCTGGATGGAGTGGGACAGAGAAATTA
ACAATTACACAAGCTTAATACACTCCTTAATTGAAGAATCGCAAAACCAGCAAGAAAAGAATGAACAAGA
ATTATTGGAATTAGATAAATGGGCAAGTTTGTGGAATTGGTTTAACATAACAAATTGGCTGTGGTATATA
AAATTATTCATAATGATAGTAGGAGGCTTGGTAGGTTTAAGAATAGTTTTTGCTGTACTTTCTATAGTGA
ATAGAGTTAGGCAGGGATATTCACCATTATCGTTTCAGACCCACCTCCCAACCCCGAGGGGACCCGACAG
GCCCGAAGGAATAGAAGAAGAAGGTGGAGAGAGAGACAGAGACAGATCCATTCGATTAGTGAACGGATCG
GCACTGCGTGCGCCAATTCTGCAGACAAATGGCAGTATTCATCCACAATTTTAAAAGAAAAGGGGGGATT
GGGGGGTACAGTGCAGGGGAAAGAATAGTAGACATAATAGCAACAGACATACAAACTAAAGAATTACAAA
AACAAATTACAAAAATTCAAAATTTTCGGGTTTATTACAGGGACAGCAGAGATCCAGTTTGGTTAGTACC
GGGCCCGCTCTAGAGATCCGACGCGCCATCTCTAGGCCCGCGCCGGCCCCCTCGCACGGACTTGTGGGAG
AAGCTCGGCTACTCCCCTGCCCCGGTTAATTTGCATATAATATTTCCTAGTAACTATAGAGGCTTAATGT
GCGATAAAAGACAGATAATCTGTTCTTTTTAATACTAGCTACATTTTACATGATAGGCTTGGATTTCTAT
AACTTCGTATAGCATACATTATACGAAGTTATAAACAGCACAAAAGGAAACTCACCCTAACTGTAAAGTA
ATTGTGTGTTTTGAGACTATAAGTATCCCTTGGAGAACCACCTTGTTGGCTCCCCTGCCGTGGCACGTTT
AAGAGCTAAGCTGGAAACAGCATAGCAAGTTTAAATAAGGCTAGTCCGTTATCAACTTGAAAAAGTGGCA
CCGAGTCGGTGCTTTTTTTCTCGAGTACTAGGATCCATTAGGCGGCCGCGTGGATAACCGTATTACCGCC
ATGCATGTGCCCGTCAGTGGGCAGAGCGCACATCGCCCACAGTCCCCGAGAAGTTGGGGGGAGGGGTCGG
CAATTGAACCGGTGCCTAGAGAAGGTGGCGCGGGGTAAACTGGGAAAGTGATGTCGTGTACTGGCTCCGC
CTTTTTCCCGAGGGTGGGGGAGAACCGTATATAAGTGCAGTAGTCGCCGTGAACGTTCTTTTTCGCAACG
GGTTTGCCGCCAGAACACAGGTAAGTGCCGTGTGTGGTTCCCGCGGGCCTGGCCTCTTTACGGGTTATGG
CCCTTGCGTGCCTTGAATTACTTCCACCTGGCTGCAGTACGTGATTCTTGATCCCGAGCTTCGGGTTGGA
AGTGGGTGGGAGAGTTCGAGGCCTTGCGCTTAAGGAGCCCCTTCGCCTCGTGCTTGAGTTGAGGCCTGGC
CTGGGCGCTGGGGCCGCCGCGTGCGAATCTGGTGGCACCTTCGCGCCTGTCTCGCTGCTTTCGATAAGTC
TCTAGCCATTTAAAATTTTTGATGACCTGCTGCGACGCTTTTTTTCTGGCAAGATAGTCTTGTAAATGCG
GGCCAAGATCTGCACACTGGTATTTCGGTTTTTGGGGCCGCGGGCGGCGACGGGGCCCGTGCGTCCCAGC
GCACATGTTCGGCGAGGCGGGGCCTGCGAGCGCGGCCACCGAGAATCGGACGGGGGTAGTCTCAAGCTGG
CCGGCCTGCTCTGGTGCCTGGCCTCGCGCCGCCGTGTATCGCCCCGCCCTGGGCGGCAAGGCTGGCCCGG
TCGGCACCAGTTGCGTGAGCGGAAAGATGGCCGCTTCCCGGCCCTGCTGCAGGGAGCTCAAAATGGAGGA
CGCGGCGCTCGGGAGAGCGGGCGGGTGAGTCACCCACACAAAGGAAAAGGGCCTTTCCGTCCTCAGCCGT
CGCTTCATGTGACTCCACGGAGTACCGGGCGCCGTCCAGGCACCTCGATTAGTTCTCGCGCTTTTGGAGT
ACGTCGTCTTTAGGTTGGGGGGAGGGGTTTTATGCGATGGAGTTTCCCCACACTGAGTGGGTGGAGACTG
AAGTTAGGCCAGCTTGGCACTTGATGTAATTCTCCTTGGAATTTGCCCTTTTTGAGTTTGGATCTTGGTT
CATTCTCAAGCCTCAGACAGTGGTTCAAAGTTTTTTTCTTCCATTTCAGGTGTCGTGAGCTAGCCCACCA
TGACCGAGTACAAGCCCACGGTGCGCCTCGCCACCCGCGACGACGTCCCCCGGGCCGTACGCACCCTCGC
CGCCGCGTTCGCCGACTACCCCGCCACGCGCCACACCGTCGACCCGGACCGCCACATCGAGCGGGTCACC
GAGCTGCAAGAACTCTTCCTCACGCGCGTCGGGCTCGACATCGGCAAGGTGTGGGTCGCGGACGACGGCG
CCGCGGTGGCGGTCTGGACCACGCCGGAGAGCGTCGAAGCGGGGGCGGTGTTCGCCGAGATCGGCCCGCG
CATGGCCGAGTTGAGCGGTTCCCGGCTGGCCGCGCAGCAACAGATGGAAGGCCTCCTGGCGCCGCACCGG
CCCAAGGAGCCCGCGTGGTTCCTGGCCACCGTCGGCGTCTCGCCCGACCACCAGGGCAAGGGTCTGGGCA
GCGCCGTCGTGCTCCCCGGAGTGGAGGCGGCCGAGCGCGCCGGGGTGCCCGCCTTCCTGGAGACCTCCGC
GCCCCGCAACCTCCCCTTCTACGAGCGGCTCGGCTTCACCGTCACCGCCGACGTCGAGGTGCCCGAAGGA
CCGCGCACCTGGTGCATGACCCGCAAGCCCGGTGCCGGATCGGGAGAGGGCAGAGGAAGTCTGCTAACAT
GCGGTGACGTCGAGGAGAATCCTGGCCCACCGGTCGCCACCATGGTGAGCAAGGGCGAGGAGGATAACAT
GGCCATCATCAAGGAGTTCATGCGCTTCAAGGTGCACATGGAGGGCTCCGTGAACGGCCACGAGTTCGAG
ATCGAGGGCGAGGGCGAGGGCCGCCCCTACGAGGGCACCCAGACCGCCAAGCTGAAGGTGACCAAGGGTG
GCCCCCTGCCCTTCGCCTGGGACATCCTGTCCCCTCAGTTCATGTACGGCTCCAAGGCCTACGTGAAGCA
CCCCGCCGACATCCCCGACTACTTGAAGCTGTCCTTCCCCGAGGGCTTCAAGTGGGAGCGCGTGATGAAC
TTCGAGGACGGCGGCGTGGTGACCGTGACCCAGGACTCCTCCCTGCAGGACGGCGAGTTCATCTACAAGG
TGAAGCTGCGCGGCACCAACTTCCCCTCCGACGGCCCCGTAATGCAGAAGAAGACCATGGGCTGGGAGGC
CTCCTCCGAGCGGATGTACCCCGAGGACGGCGCCCTGAAGGGCGAGATCAAGCAGAGGCTGAAGCTGAAG
GACGGCGGCCACTACGACGCTGAGGTCAAGACCACCTACAAGGCCAAGAAGCCCGTGCAGCTGCCCGGCG
CCTACAACGTCAACATCAAGTTGGACATCACCTCCCACAACGAGGACTACACCATCGTGGAACAGTACGA
ACGCGCCGAGGGCCGCCACTCCACCGGCGGCATGGACGAGCTGTACAAGTAAGAATTCGTCGAGGGACCT
AATAACTTCGTATAGCATACATTATACGAAGTTATACATGTTTAAGGGTTCCGGTTCCACTAGGTACAAT
TCGATATCAAGCTTATCGATAATCAACCTCTGGATTACAAAATTTGTGAAAGATTGACTGGTATTCTTAA
CTATGTTGCTCCTTTTACGCTATGTGGATACGCTGCTTTAATGCCTTTGTATCATGCTATTGCTTCCCGT
ATGGCTTTCATTTTCTCCTCCTTGTATAAATCCTGGTTGCTGTCTCTTTATGAGGAGTTGTGGCCCGTTG
TCAGGCAACGTGGCGTGGTGTGCACTGTGTTTGCTGACGCAACCCCCACTGGTTGGGGCATTGCCACCAC
CTGTCAGCTCCTTTCCGGGACTTTCGCTTTCCCCCTCCCTATTGCCACGGCGGAACTCATCGCCGCCTGC
CTTGCCCGCTGCTGGACAGGGGCTCGGCTGTTGGGCACTGACAATTCCGTGGTGTTGTCGGGGAAATCAT
CGTCCTTTCCTTGGCTGCTCGCCTGTGTTGCCACCTGGATTCTGCGCGGGACGTCCTTCTGCTACGTCCC
TTCGGCCCTCAATCCAGCGGACCTTCCTTCCCGCGGCCTGCTGCCGGCTCTGCGGCCTCTTCCGCGTCTT
CGCCTTCGCCCTCAGACGAGTCGGATCTCCCTTTGGGCCGCCTCCCCGCATCGATACCGTCGACCTCGAT
CGAGACCTAGAAAAACATGGAGCAATCACAAGTAGCAATACAGCAGCTACCAATGCTGATTGTGCCTGGC
TAGAAGCACAAGAGGAGGAGGAGGTGGGTTTTCCAGTCACACCTCAGGTACCTTTAAGACCAATGACTTA
CAAGGCAGCTGTAGATCTTAGCCACTTTTTAAAAGAAAAGGGGGGACTGGAAGGGCTAATTCACTCCCAA
CGAAGACAAGATATCCTTGATCTGTGGATCTACCACACACAAGGCTACTTCCCTGATTGGCAGAACTACA
CACCAGGGCCAGGGATCAGATATCCACTGACCTTTGGATGGTGCTACAAGCTAGTACCAGTTGAGCAAGA
GAAGGTAGAAGAAGCCAATGAAGGAGAGAACACCCGCTTGTTACACCCTGTGAGCCTGCATGGGATGGAT
GACCCGGAGAGAGAAGTATTAGAGTGGAGGTTTGACAGCCGCCTAGCATTTCATCACATGGCCCGAGAGC
TGCATCCGGACTGTACTGGGTCTCTCTGGTTAGACCAGATCTGAGCCTGGGAGCTCTCTGGCTAACTAGG
GAACCCACTGCTTAAGCCTCAATAAAGCTTGCCTTGAGTGCTTCAAGTAGTGTGTGCCCGTCTGTTGTGT
GACTCTGGTAACTAGAGATCCCTCAGACCCTTTTAGTCAGTGTGGAAAATCTCTAGCAGCATGTGAGCAA
AAGGCCAGCAAAAGGCCAGGAACCGTAAAAAGGCCGCGTTGCTGGCGTTTTTCCATAGGCTCCGCCCCCC
TGACGAGCATCACAAAAATCGACGCTCAAGTCAGAGGTGGCGAAACCCGACAGGACTATAAAGATACCAG
GCGTTTCCCCCTGGAAGCTCCCTCGTGCGCTCTCCTGTTCCGACCCTGCCGCTTACCGGATACCTGTCCG
CCTTTCTCCCTTCGGGAAGCGTGGCGCTTTCTCATAGCTCACGCTGTAGGTATCTCAGTTCGGTGTAGGT
CGTTCGCTCCAAGCTGGGCTGTGTGCACGAACCCCCCGTTCAGCCCGACCGCTGCGCCTTATCCGGTAAC
TATCGTCTTGAGTCCAACCCGGTAAGACACGACTTATCGCCACTGGCAGCAGCCACTGGTAACAGGATTA
GCAGAGCGAGGTATGTAGGCGGTGCTACAGAGTTCTTGAAGTGGTGGCCTAACTACGGCTACACTAGAAG
AACAGTATTTGGTATCTGCGCTCTGCTGAAGCCAGTTACCTTCGGAAAAAGAGTTGGTAGCTCTTGATCC
GGCAAACAAACCACCGCTGGTAGCGGTGGTTTTTTTGTTTGCAAGCAGCAGATTACGCGCAGAAAAAAAG
GATCTCAAGAAGATCCTTTGATCTTTTCTACGGGGTCTGACGCTCAGTGGAACGAAAACTCACGTTAAGG
GATTTTGGTCATGAGATTATCAAAAAGGATCTTCACCTAGATCCTTTTAAATTAAAAATGAAGTTTTAAA
TCAATCTAAAGTATATATGAGTAAACTTGGTCTGACAGTTACCAATGCTTAATCAGTGAGGCACCTATCT
CAGCGATCTGTCTATTTCGTTCATCCATAGTTGCCTGACTCCCCGTCGTGTAGATAACTACGATACGGGA
GGGCTTACCATCTGGCCCCAGTGCTGCAATGATACCGCGAGACCCACGCTCACCGGCTCCAGATTTATCA
GCAATAAACCAGCCAGCCGGAAGGGCCGAGCGCAGAAGTGGTCCTGCAACTTTATCCGCCTCCATCCAGT
CTATTAATTGTTGCCGGGAAGCTAGAGTAAGTAGTTCGCCAGTTAATAGTTTGCGCAACGTTGTTGCCAT
TGCTACAGGCATCGTGGTGTCACGCTCGTCGTTTGGTATGGCTTCATTCAGCTCCGGTTCCCAACGATCA
AGGCGAGTTACATGATCCCCCATGTTGTGCAAAAAAGCGGTTAGCTCCTTCGGTCCTCCGATCGTTGTCA
GAAGTAAGTTGGCCGCAGTGTTATCACTCATGGTTATGGCAGCACTGCATAATTCTCTTACTGTCATGCC
ATCCGTAAGATGCTTTTCTGTGACTGGTGAGTACTCAACCAAGTCATTCTGAGAATAGTGTATGCGGCGA
CCGAGTTGCTCTTGCCCGGCGTCAATACGGGATAATACCGCGCCACATAGCAGAACTTTAAAAGTGCTCA
TCATTGGAAAACGTTCTTCGGGGCGAAAACTCTCAAGGATCTTACCGCTGTTGAGATCCAGTTCGATGTA
ACCCACTCGTGCACCCAACTGATCTTCAGCATCTTTTACTTTCACCAGCGTTTCTGGGTGAGCAAAAACA
GGAAGGCAAAATGCCGCAAAAAAGGGAATAAGGGCGACACGGAAATGTTGAATACTCATACTCTTCCTTT
TTCAATATTATTGAAGCATTTATCAGGGTTATTGTCTCATGAGCGGATACATATTTGAATGTATTTAGAA
AAATAAACAAATAGGGGTTCCGCGCACATTTCCCCGAAAAGTGCCACCTGACGTCGACGGATCGGGAGAT
CTCCCGATCCCCTATGGTGCACTCTCAGTACAATCTGCTCTGATGCCGCATAGTTAAGCCAGTATCT
