>Addgene plasmid #169026 | pMCB320-sgZmat3.55.9 | depositor partial sequence | sequence record 327864 | region covering the sgRNA
TTTCTATAACTTCGTATAGCATACATTATACGAAGTTATAAACAGCACAAAAGGAAACTCACCCTAACTG
TAAAGTAATTGTGTGTTTTGAGACTATAAGTATCCCTTGGAGAACCACCTTGTTGGCTCCCCTGCCGTGG
CACGTTTAAGAGCTAAGCTGGAAACAGCATAGCAAGTTTAAATAAGGCTAGTCCGTTATCAACTTGAAAA
AGTGGCACCGAGTCGGTGCTTTTTTTCTCGAGTACTAGGATCCATTAGGCGGCCGCGTGGATAACCGTAT
TACCGCCATGCATGTGCCCGTCAGTGGGCAGAGCGCACATCGCCCACAGTCCCCGAGAAGTTGGGGGGAG
GGGTCGGCAATTGAACCGGTGCCTAGAGAAGGTGGCGCGGGGTAAACTGGGAAAGTGATGTCGTGTACTG
GCTCCGCCTTTTTCCCGAGGGTGGGGGAGAACCGTATATAAGTGCAGTAGTCGCCGTGAACGTTCTTTTT
CGCAACGGGTTTGCCGCCAGAACACAGGTAAGTGCCGTGTGT
